Addgene plasmid #141160: GA-MFF
Purpose: Dimerization-dependent green fluorescent protein targeted to mitochondrial outer membrane
Depositing lab: Gia Voeltz. Depositing organization: University of Colorado, Boulder. Publication: Fission and fusion machineries converge at ER contact sites to regulate mitochondrial morphology. Abrisch RG, Gumbin SC, Wisniewski BT, Lackner LL, Voeltz GK. J Cell Biol. 2020 Apr 6;219(4). pii: 133843. doi: 10.1083/jcb.201911122. PubMed 32328629.
Backbone
  Vector backbone: pAcGFP-C1
  Backbone manufacturer: Clontech
  Backbone size w/o insert (bp): 4652
  Total vector size (bp): 5681
  Modifications to backbone: GA dimertization dependent fluorescent protein was cloned in using NheI /BspEI to replace AcGFP
  Vector type: Mammalian Expression
  Selectable markers: Neomycin (select with G418)
Growth in bacteria
  Bacterial resistance: Kanamycin, 50 μg/mL
  Growth temperature: 37°C
  Growth strain: DH5alpha
  Copy number: High Copy
Gene/Insert
  Gene/Insert name: mitochondrial fission factor (alt name: MFF, isoform 1)
  Species: H. sapiens (human)
  Insert size (bp): 1029
  GenBank ID: NM_020194 NM_020194
  Entrez Gene: MFF (a.k.a. C2orf33, EMPF2, GL004)
  Tag / fusion protein: GA (N terminal on backbone)
  Cloning method: Restriction Enzyme; 5′ cloning site XhoI (not destroyed); 3′ cloning site BamHI (not destroyed)
  Sequencing primers: 5′ CMV Forward; 3′ pFastBac Reverse
Terms and licenses: Academic/Nonprofit Terms; Industry Terms: Not Available to Industry
How to cite: GA-MFF was a gift from Gia Voeltz (Addgene plasmid # 141160 ; http://n2t.net/addgene:141160 ; RRID:Addgene_141160)
