[The description below was written by a language model from this plasmid's Addgene catalogue record and pLannotate feature annotations shown in this document.]
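Description:
GA-MFF is a mammalian expression plasmid built on the Clontech pAcGFP-C1 backbone, in which the original AcGFP coding sequence was replaced (via NheI/BspEI) by GA, the green "A" partner of a dimerization-dependent fluorescent protein pair. Human mitochondrial fission factor (MFF, isoform 1; about 1 kb) was then cloned between XhoI and BamHI in the downstream multiple cloning site. The resulting open reading frame encodes GA fused to the N-terminus of MFF. The fusion is driven by the human CMV immediate-early enhancer and promoter and is terminated by the SV40 polyadenylation signal. The automated annotation labels the fluorescent protein ORF as dTomato. This fits the DsRed/dTomato ancestry of dimerization-dependent fluorescent proteins and does not indicate a red reporter, since the catalogue entry identifies the ORF as GA.

The plasmid is maintained in bacteria at high copy through a ColE1/pUC-type origin and also carries an f1 origin. A single Tn5 NeoR/KanR gene provides both selections. It sits behind tandem bacterial (bla) and SV40 early promoters and is followed by the HSV TK polyadenylation signal, giving kanamycin resistance in E. coli and G418 selection in mammalian cells. The short large T antigen, ble and bGH fragments in the feature table appear to be backbone remnants rather than functional elements.

MFF is an outer mitochondrial membrane protein that recruits the fission dynamin DNM1L (Drp1), so it anchors GA at the mitochondrial outer membrane. GA is only weakly fluorescent by itself and brightens when it heterodimerizes with its complementary B partner. The construct therefore serves as one half of a proximity reporter, and the associated study used it to examine mitochondrial fission and fusion machineries at ER contact sites.
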