Features (pLannotate 1.2.2; 16 found; start..end, strand, type, name):
      1..304     +  enhancer       CMV enhancer: human cytomegalovirus immediate early enhancer
    305..508     +  promoter       CMV promoter: human cytomegalovirus (CMV) immediate early promoter
    537..1208    +  CDS            dTomato: dimeric variant of DsRed fluorescent protein (Shaner et al., 2004) mammalian codon-optimized
   1230..1248    +  misc_feature   MCS (fragment): multiple cloning site
   1251..2276    +  CDS            MFF: MFF_HUMAN - Also known as C2orf33. Experimental evidence at protein level: Swiss-Prot protein existence level 1. Plays a role in mitochondrial and peroxisomal fission. Promotes the recruitment and association of the fission mediator dynamin-related protein 1 (DNM1L) to the mitochondrial surface. May be involved in regulation of synaptic vesicle membrane dynamics by recruitment of DNM1L to clathrin-containing vesicles. From Homo sapiens (Human).
   2302..2386    +  CDS            large T antigen (fragment): large T antigen from SV40 (simian virus 40)
   2409..2530    +  polyA_signal   SV40 poly(A) signal: SV40 polyadenylation signal
   2564..2992    -  rep_origin     f1 ori (sequence partly withheld): f1 bacteriophage origin of replication; arrow indicates direction of (+) strand synthesis
   3019..3123    +  promoter       AmpR promoter: bla
   3125..3482    +  promoter       SV40 promoter: SV40 enhancer and early promoter
   3517..4311    +  CDS            NeoR/KanR: aminoglycoside phosphotransferase from Tn5; aph(3')-II (or nptII); confers resistance to neomycin, kanamycin, and G418 (Geneticin®)
   4332..4484    +  CDS            ble (fragment): BLE_KLEPN - Experimental evidence at protein level: Swiss-Prot protein existence level 1. Binding protein with a strong affinity to the bleomycin family of antibiotics. Binds to CL990; an antimitotic-antibiotic compound. From Klebsiella pneumoniae.
   4543..4590    +  polyA_signal   HSV TK poly(A) signal: herpes simplex virus thymidine kinase polyadenylation signal (Cole and Stacy, 1985)
   4681..4697    -  polyA_signal   bGH poly(A) signal (fragment): bovine growth hormone polyadenylation signal
   4919..5507    +  rep_origin     ori: high-copy-number ColE1/pMB1/pBR322/pUC origin of replication
   5622..5681    +  enhancer       CMV enhancer (fragment): human cytomegalovirus immediate early enhancer
>Addgene plasmid #141160 | GA-MFF | addgene full sequence | sequence record 309912 | Addgene NGS Result
CGTTACATAACTTACGGTAAATGGCCCGCCTGGCTGACCGCCCAACGACCCCCGCCCATTGACGTCAATA
ATGACGTATGTTCCCATAGTAACGCCAATAGGGACTTTCCATTGACGTCAATGGGTGGAGTATTTACGGT
AAACTGCCCACTTGGCAGTACATCAAGTGTATCATATGCCAAGTACGCCCCCTATTGACGTCAATGACGG
TAAATGGCCCGCCTGGCATTATGCCCAGTACATGACCTTATGGGACTTTCCTACTTGGCAGTACATCTAC
GTATTAGTCATCGCTATTACCATGGTGATGCGGTTTTGGCAGTACATCAATGGGCGTGGATAGCGGTTTG
ACTCACGGGGATTTCCAAGTCTCCACCCCATTGACGTCAATGGGAGTTTGTTTTGGCACCAAAATCAACG
GGACTTTCCAAAATGTCGTAACAACTCCGCCCCATTGACGCAAATGGGCGGTAGGCGTGTACGGTGGGAG
GTCTATATAAGCAGAGCTGGTTTAGTGAACCGTCAGATCCGCTAGCATGGTGAGCAAGAGCGAGGAGGTC
ATCAAAGAGTTCATGCGCTTCAAGGTGCGCTTGGAGGGCTCCATGAACGGCCACGAGTTCGAGATCGAGG
GCGAGGGCGAGGGCCGCCCTTACGAGGGCACCCAGACCGCCAAGCTGAAGGTGACCAAGGGCGGCCCCCT
GCCCTTCGCCTGGGACATCCTGTCCCCCCTGATCATGTACGGCTCCAAGATGTACGTGAAGCACCCCGCC
GACGTCCCCGATTACATGAAGCTGTCCTTCCCCGAGGGCTTCAAGTGGGAGCGCGTGATGCACTTCGAGG
ACGGCGGTCTGGTGACCGCGACACAGGACTCCTCCCTGCAGGACGGCACGCTGATCTACAAGGTGAAGAT
GCGCGGCACCAACTTCCCCCCCGACGGCCCCGTAATGCAGAAGAAGACCTTGGGCTGGGATTATGCCACC
GAGCGCCTGTACCCCGAAGAAGGCGTGCTGAAGGGCGAGCTCCTGGGGCGCCTGAAGCTGAAGGACGGCG
GCCTCAACCTGGTGGAGTCCAAGACCATCTACATGGCCAAGAAGCCCGTGCAACTGCCCGGCTACTACTT
CGTGGACACCAAGCTGGACATCACCTCCCACAACGAGGACTACACCATCGTGGAACAGTACGAGCGCTCC
GAGGGCCGCCACCACCTGGGGCATGGCACCGGCAGCACCTCCGGACTCAGATCTCGAGTGATGAGTAAAG
GAACAAGCAGTGACACATCACTAGGAAGGGTGAGCAGGGCAGCATTTCCTTCTCCCACTGCTGCTGAGAT
GGCAGAAATTAGTCGAATTCAGTACGAAATGGAATATACTGAAGGCATTAGTCAGCGAATGAGGGTCCCA
GAAAAGTTAAAAGTAGCACCGCCAAACGCTGACCTGGAACAAGGATTCCAAGAAGGAGTTCCAAATGCTA
GTGTGATAATGCAAGTTCCGGAGAGGATTGTTGTAGCAGGAAATAATGAAGATGTTTCATTTTCAAGACC
AGCAGATCTTGACCTTATTCAGTCAACTCCCTTTAAACCCCTGGCACTGAAAACACCACCTCGTGTACTT
ACGCTGAGTGAAAGACCACTAGATTTTCTGGATTTAGAAAGACCTCCTACAACCCCTCAAAATGAAGAAA
TCCGAGCAGTTGGCAGACTAAAAAGAGAGCGGTCTATGAGTGAAAATGCTGTTCGCCAAAATGGACAGCT
GGTCAGAAATGATTCTCTGTGGCACAGATCAGATTCTGCCCCAAGAAATAAAATTTCAAGGTTCCAGGCA
CCGATTTCTGCACCGGAGTACACTGTGACACCATCGCCACAACAGGCTCGGGTCTGTCCTCCCCATATGT
TACCTGAAGATGGAGCTAATCTTTCCTCTGCTCGTGGCATTTTGTCGCTTATCCAGTCTTCTACTCGTAG
GGCATACCAGCAGATCTTGGATGTGCTGGATGAAAATCGCAGACCTGTGTTGCGTGGTGGGTCTGCTGCC
GCCACTTCTAATCCTCATCATGACAACGTCAGGTATGGCATTTCAAATATAGATACAACCATTGAAGGAA
CGTCAGATGACCTGACTGTTGTAGATGCAGCTTCACTAAGACGACAGATAATCAAACTAAATAGACGTCT
ACAACTTCTGGAAGAGGAGAACAAAGAACGTGCTAAAAGAGAAATGGTCATGTATTCAATTACTGTAGCT
TTCTGGCTGCTTAATAGCTGGCTCTGGTTTCGCCGCTAGGGATCCACCGGATCTAGATAACTGATCATAA
TCAGCCATACCACATTTGTAGAGGTTTTACTTGCTTTAAAAAACCTCCCACACCTCCCCCTGAACCTGAA
ACATAAAATGAATGCAATTGTTGTTGTTAACTTGTTTATTGCAGCTTATAATGGTTACAAATAAAGCAAT
AGCATCACAAATTTCACAAATAAAGCATTTTTTTCACTGCATTCTAGTTGTGGTTTGTCCAAACTCATCA
ATGTATCTTAACGCGTAAATTGTAAGCGTTAATATTTTGTTAAAATTCGCGTTAAATTTTTGTTAAATCA
GCTCATTTTTTAACCAATAGGCCGAAATCGGCAAAATCCCTTATAAATCAAAAGAATAGACCGAGATAGG
GT
[37 nt withheld, positions 2663-2699]
AAAGAACGTGGACTCCAACGTCAAAGG
[49 nt withheld, positions 2727-2775]
T
[91 nt withheld, positions 2777-2867]
G
[124 nt withheld, positions 2869-2992]
CAGGTGGCACTTTTCGGGGAAATGTGCGCGGAACCCCTATTTGTTTATTTTTCTAAATACATTCAAATAT
GTATCCGCTCATGAGACAATAACCCTGATAAATGCTTCAATAATATTGAAAAAGGAAGAGTCCTGAGGCG
GAAAGAACCAGCTGTGGAATGTGTGTCAGTTAGGGTGTGGAAAGTCCCCAGGCTCCCCAGCAGGCAGAAG
TATGCAAAGCATGCATCTCAATTAGTCAGCAACCAGGTGTGGAAAGTCCCCAGGCTCCCCAGCAGGCAGA
AGTATGCAAAGCATGCATCTCAATTAGTCAGCAACCATAGTCCCGCCCCTAACTCCGCCCATCCCGCCCC
TAACTCCGCCCAGTTCCGCCCATTCTCCGCCCCATGGCTGACTAATTTTTTTTATTTATGCAGAGGCCGA
GGCCGCCTCGGCCTCTGAGCTATTCCAGAAGTAGTGAGGAGGCTTTTTTGGAGGCCTAGGCTTTTGCAAA
GATCGATCAAGAGACAGGATGAGGATCGTTTCGCATGATTGAACAAGATGGATTGCACGCAGGTTCTCCG
GCCGCTTGGGTGGAGAGGCTATTCGGCTATGACTGGGCACAACAGACAATCGGCTGCTCTGATGCCGCCG
TGTTCCGGCTGTCAGCGCAGGGGCGCCCGGTTCTTTTTGTCAAGACCGACCTGTCCGGTGCCCTGAATGA
ACTGCAAGACGAGGCAGCGCGGCTATCGTGGCTGGCCACGACGGGCGTTCCTTGCGCAGCTGTGCTCGAC
GTTGTCACTGAAGCGGGAAGGGACTGGCTGCTATTGGGCGAAGTGCCGGGGCAGGATCTCCTGTCATCTC
ACCTTGCTCCTGCCGAGAAAGTATCCATCATGGCTGATGCAATGCGGCGGCTGCATACGCTTGATCCGGC
TACCTGCCCATTCGACCACCAAGCGAAACATCGCATCGAGCGAGCACGTACTCGGATGGAAGCCGGTCTT
GTCGATCAGGATGATCTGGACGAAGAGCATCAGGGGCTCGCGCCAGCCGAACTGTTCGCCAGGCTCAAGG
CGAGCATGCCCGACGGCGAGGATCTCGTCGTGACCCATGGCGATGCCTGCTTGCCGAATATCATGGTGGA
AAATGGCCGCTTTTCTGGATTCATCGACTGTGGCCGGCTGGGTGTGGCGGACCGCTATCAGGACATAGCG
TTGGCTACCCGTGATATTGCTGAAGAGCTTGGCGGCGAATGGGCTGACCGCTTCCTCGTGCTTTACGGTA
TCGCCGCTCCCGATTCGCAGCGCATCGCCTTCTATCGCCTTCTTGACGAGTTCTTCTGAGCGGGACTCTG
GGGTTCGAAATGACCGACCAAGCGACGCCCAACCTGCCATCACGAGATTTCGATTCCACCGCCGCCTTCT
ATGAAAGGTTGGGCTTCGGAATCGTTTTCCGGGACGCCGGCTGGATGATCCTCCAGCGCGGGGATCTCAT
GCTGGAGTTCTTCGCCCACCCTAGGGGGAGGCTAACTGAAACACGGAAGGAGACAATACCGGAAGGAACC
CGCGCTATGACGGCAATAAAAAGACAGAATAAAACGCACGGTGTTGGGTCGTTTGTTCATAAACGCGGGG
TTCGGTCCCAGGGCTGGCACTCTGTCGATACCCCACCGAGACCCCATTGGGGCCAATACGCCCGCGTTTC
TTCCTTTTCCCCACCCCACCCCCCAAGTTCGGGTGAAGGCCCAGGGCTCGCAGCCAACGTCGGGGCGGCA
GGCCCTGCCATAGCCTCAGGTTACTCATATATACTTTAGATTGATTTAAAACTTCATTTTTAATTTAAAA
GGATCTAGGTGAAGATCCTTTTTGATAATCTCATGACCAAAATCCCTTAACGTGAGTTTTCGTTCCACTG
AGCGTCAGACCCCGTAGAAAAGATCAAAGGATCTTCTTGAGATCCTTTTTTTCTGCGCGTAATCTGCTGC
TTGCAAACAAAAAAACCACCGCTACCAGCGGTGGTTTGTTTGCCGGATCAAGAGCTACCAACTCTTTTTC
CGAAGGTAACTGGCTTCAGCAGAGCGCAGATACCAAATACTGTTCTTCTAGTGTAGCCGTAGTTAGGCCA
CCACTTCAAGAACTCTGTAGCACCGCCTACATACCTCGCTCTGCTAATCCTGTTACCAGTGGCTGCTGCC
AGTGGCGATAAGTCGTGTCTTACCGGGTTGGACTCAAGACGATAGTTACCGGATAAGGCGCAGCGGTCGG
GCTGAACGGGGGGTTCGTGCACACAGCCCAGCTTGGAGCGAACGACCTACACCGAACTGAGATACCTACA
GCGTGAGCTATGAGAAAGCGCCACGCTTCCCGAAGGGAGAAAGGCGGACAGGTATCCGGTAAGCGGCAGG
GTCGGAACAGGAGAGCGCACGAGGGAGCTTCCAGGGGGAAACGCCTGGTATCTTTATAGTCCTGTCGGGT
TTCGCCACCTCTGACTTGAGCGTCGATTTTTGTGATGCTCGTCAGGGGGGCGGAGCCTATGGAAAAACGC
CAGCAACGCGGCCTTTTTACGGTTCCTGGCCTTTTGCTGGCCTTTTGCTCACATGTTCTTTCCTGCGTTA
TCCCCTGATTCTGTGGATAACCGTATTACCGCCATGCATTAGTTATTAATAGTAATCAATTACGGGGTCA
TTAGTTCATAGCCCATATATGGAGTTCCG
