>Addgene plasmid #141160 | GA-MFF | depositor partial sequence | sequence record 299821 | GA-MFF sequence 1748 bps
ATGGTGAGCAAGAGCGAGGAGGTCATCAAAGAGTTCATGCGCTTCAAGGTGCGCTTGGAGGGCTCCATGA
ACGGCCACGAGTTCGAGATCGAGGGCGAGGGCGAGGGCCGCCCTTACGAGGGCACCCAGACCGCCAAGCT
GAAGGTGACCAAGGGCGGCCCCCTGCCCTTCGCCTGGGACATCCTGTCCCCCCTGATCATGTACGGCTCC
AAGATGTACGTGAAGCACCCCGCCGACGTCCCCGATTACATGAAGCTGTCCTTCCCCGAGGGCTTCAAGT
GGGAGCGCGTGATGCACTTCGAGGACGGCGGTCTGGTGACCGCGACACAGGACTCCTCCCTGCAGGACGG
CACGCTGATCTACAAGGTGAAGATGCGCGGCACCAACTTCCCCCCCGACGGCCCCGTAATGCAGAAGAAG
ACCTTGGGCTGGGATTATGCCACCGAGCGCCTGTACCCCGAAGAAGGCGTGCTGAAGGGCGAGCTCCTGG
GGCGCCTGAAGCTGAAGGACGGCGGCCTCAACCTGGTGGAGTCCAAGACCATCTACATGGCCAAGAAGCC
CGTGCAACTGCCCGGCTACTACTTCGTGGACACCAAGCTGGACATCACCTCCCACAACGAGGACTACACC
ATCGTGGAACAGTACGAGCGCTCCGAGGGCCGCCACCACCTGGGGCATGGCACCGGCAGCACCTCCGGAC
TCAGATCTCGAGTGATGAGTAAAGGAACAAGCAGTGACACATCACTAGGAAGGGTGAGCAGGGCAGCATT
TCCTTCTCCCACTGCTGCTGAGATGGCAGAAATTAGTCGAATTCAGTACGAAATGGAATATACTGAAGGC
ATTAGTCAGCGAATGAGGGTCCCAGAAAAGTTAAAAGTAGCACCGCCAAACGCTGACCTGGAACAAGGAT
TCCAAGAAGGAGTTCCAAATGCTAGTGTGATAATGCAAGTTCCGGAGAGGATTGTTGTAGCAGGAAATAA
TGAAGATGTTTCATTTTCAAGACCAGCAGATCTTGACCTTATTCAGTCAACTCCCTTTAAACCCCTGGCA
CTGAAAACACCACCTCGTGTACTTACGCTGAGTGAAAGACCACTAGATTTTCTGGATTTAGAAAGACCTC
CTACAACCCCTCAAAATGAAGAAATCCGAGCAGTTGGCAGACTAAAAAGAGAGCGGTCTATGAGTGAAAA
TGCTGTTCGCCAAAATGGACAGCTGGTCAGAAATGATTCTCTGTGGCACAGATCAGATTCTGCCCCAAGA
AATAAAATTTCAAGGTTCCAGGCACCGATTTCTGCACCGGAGTACACTGTGACACCATCGCCACAACAGG
CTCGGGTCTGTCCTCCCCATATGTTACCTGAAGATGGAGCTAATCTTTCCTCTGCTCGTGGCATTTTGTC
GCTTATCCAGTCTTCTACTCGTAGGGCATACCAGCAGATCTTGGATGTGCTGGATGAAAATCGCAGACCT
GTGTTGCGTGGTGGGTCTGCTGCCGCCACTTCTAATCCTCATCATGACAACGTCAGGTATGGCATTTCAA
ATATAGATACAACCATTGAAGGAACGTCAGATGACCTGACTGTTGTAGATGCAGCTTCACTAAGACGACA
GATAATCAAACTAAATAGACGTCTACAACTTCTGGAAGAGGAGAACAAAGAACGTGCTAAAAGAGAAATG
GTCATGTATTCAATTACTGTAGCTTTCTGGCTGCTTAATAGCTGGCTCTGGTTTCGCCGCTAGGGATC
